>Addgene plasmid #148942 | pCIneo-V5-SBP-MBP-HsGIGYF1_286-316_AI | depositor full sequence | sequence record 291390 | Full Sequence
TCAATATTGGCCATTAGCCATATTATTCATTGGTTATATAGCATAAATCAATATTGGCTATTGGCCATTG
CATACGTTGTATCTATATCATAATATGTACATTTATATTGGCTCATGTCCAATATGACCGCCATGTTGGC
ATTGATTATTGACTAGTTATTAATAGTAATCAATTACGGGGTCATTAGTTCATAGCCCATATATGGAGTT
CCGCGTTACATAACTTACGGTAAATGGCCCGCCTGGCTGACCGCCCAACGACCCCCGCCCATTGACGTCA
ATAATGACGTATGTTCCCATAGTAACGCCAATAGGGACTTTCCATTGACGTCAATGGGTGGAGTATTTAC
GGTAAACTGCCCACTTGGCAGTACATCAAGTGTATCATATGCCAAGTCCGCCCCCTATTGACGTCAATGA
CGGTAAATGGCCCGCCTGGCATTATGCCCAGTACATGACCTTACGGGACTTTCCTACTTGGCAGTACATC
TACGTATTAGTCATCGCTATTACCATGGTGATGCGGTTTTGGCAGTACACCAATGGGCGTGGATAGCGGT
TTGACTCACGGGGATTTCCAAGTCTCCACCCCATTGACGTCAATGGGAGTTTGTTTTGGCACCAAAATCA
ACGGGACTTTCCAAAATGTCGTAACAACTGCGATCGCCCGCCCCGTTGACGCAAATGGGCGGTAGGCGTG
TACGGTGGGAGGTCTATATAAGCAGAGCTCGTTTAGTGAACCGTCAGATCACTAGAAGCTTTATTGCGGT
AGTTTATCACAGTTAAATTGCTAACGCAGTCAGTGCTTCTGACACAACAGTCTCGAACTTAAGCTGCAGT
GACTCTCTTAAGGTAGCCTTGCAGAAGTTGGTCGTGAGGCACTGGGCAGGTAAGTATCAAGGTTACAAGA
CAGGTTTAAGGAGACCAATAGAAACTGGGCTTGTCGAGACAGAGAAGACTCTTGCGTTTCTGATAGGCAC
CTATTGGTCTTACTGACATCCACTTTGCCTTTCTCTCCACAGGTGTCCACTCCCAGTTCAATTACAGCTC
TTAAGGCTAGAGTACTTAATACGACTCACTATAGGCTAGCAATTGCGGCCACCATGGGTAAGCCTATCCC
TAACCCTCTCCTCGGTCTCGATTCTACGCCCGGAAGCGGTAGCGGTACCATGGACGAGAAGACCACCGGC
TGGGGGGGCGGCCACGTGGTGGAGGGCCTGGCCGGCGAGCTGGAGCAGCTGCGGGCCAGGCTGGAGCACC
ACCCTCAGGGCCAGCGGGAGCCCTCCGGCGGCTGCAAGCCCCTCGACATGAAAATCGAAGAAGGTAAACT
GGTAATCTGGATTAACGGCGATAAAGGCTATAACGGTCTCGCTGAAGTCGGTAAGAAATTCGAGAAAGAT
ACCGGAATTAAAGTCACCGTTGAGCATCCGGATAAACTGGAAGAGAAATTCCCGCAGGTTGCGGCAACTG
GCGATGGCCCTGACATTATCTTCTGGGCACACGACCGCTTTGGTGGCTACGCTCAATCTGGCCTGTTGGC
TGAAATCACCCCGGACAAAGCGTTCCAGGACAAGCTGTATCCGTTTACCTGGGATGCCGTACGTTACAAC
GGCAAGCTGATTGCTTACCCGATCGCTGTTGAAGCGTTATCGCTGATTTATAACAAAGATCTGCTGCCGA
ACCCGCCAAAAACCTGGGAAGAGATCCCGGCGCTGGATAAAGAACTGAAAGCGAAAGGTAAGAGCGCGCT
GATGTTCAACCTGCAAGAACCGTACTTCACCTGGCCGCTGATTGCTGCTGACGGGGGTTATGCGTTCAAG
TATGAAAACGGCAAGTACGACATTAAAGACGTGGGCGTGGATAACGCTGGCGCGAAAGCGGGTCTGACCT
TCCTGGTTGACCTGATTAAAAGCAAACACATGAATGCAGACACCGATTACTCCATCGCAGAAGCTGCCTT
TAATAAAGGCGAAACAGCGATGACCATCAACGGCCCGTGGGCATGGTCCAACATCGACACCAGCAAAGTG
AATTATGGTGTAACGGTACTGCCGACCTTCAAGGGTCAACCATCCAAACCGTTCGTTGGCGTGCTGAGCG
CAGGTATTAACGCCGCCAGTCCGAACAAAGAGCTGGCGAAAGAGTTCCTCGAAAACTATCTGCTGACTGA
TGAAGGTCTGGAAGCGGTTAATAAAGACAAACCGCTGGGTGCCGTAGCGCTGAAGTCTTACGAGGAAGAG
TTGGCGAAAGATCCACGTATTGCCGCCACCATGGAAAACGCCCAGAAAGGTGAAATCATGCCGAACATCC
CGCAGATGTCCGCTTTCTGGTATGCCGTGCGTACTGCGGTGATCAACGCCGCCAGCGGTCGTCAGACTGT
CGATGAAGCCCTGAAAGACCCTCCACTCGAGATGGAGGACAAGGATGGGCTCCCAGAGTGGTGCCTGGAC
GATGAGGATGAAGAAATGGGCACCTTTGATGCCTCTGGGGCCTTCTTGCCTCTCAAGTGAGAATTCACGC
GTGGTACCTCTAGAGTCGACCCGGGCGGCCGCTTCCCTTTAGTGAGGGTTAATGCTTCGAGCAGACATGA
TAAGATACATTGATGAGTTTGGACAAACCACAACTAGAATGCAGTGAAAAAAATGCTTTATTTGTGAAAT
TTGTGATGCTATTGCTTTATTTGTAACCATTATAAGCTGCAATAAACAAGTTAACAACAACAATTGCATT
CATTTTATGTTTCAGGTTCAGGGGGAGATGTGGGAGGTTTTTTAAAGCAAGTAAAACCTCTACAAATGTG
GTAAAATCCGATAAGGATCGATCCGGGCTGGCGTAATAGCGAAGAGGCCCGCACCGATCGCCCTTCCCAA
CAGTTGCGCAGCCTGAATGGCGAATGG
[124 nt withheld, positions 2898-3021]
C
[91 nt withheld, positions 3023-3113]
A
[49 nt withheld, positions 3115-3163]
CCTTTGACGTTGGAGTCCACGTTCTTT
[37 nt withheld, positions 3191-3227]
ACCCTATCTCGGTCTATTCTTTTGATTTATAAGGGATTTTGCCGATTTCGGCCTATTGGTTAAAAAATGA
GCTGATTTAACAAAAATTTAACGCGAATTTTAACAAAATATTAACGCTTACAATTTCCTGATGCGGTATT
TTCTCCTTACGCATCTGTGCGGTATTTCACACCGCATACGCGGATCTGCGCAGCACCATGGCCTGAAATA
ACCTCTGAAAGAGGAACTTGGTTAGGTACCTTCTGAGGCGGAAAGAACCAGCTGTGGAATGTGTGTCAGT
TAGGGTGTGGAAAGTCCCCAGGCTCCCCAGCAGGCAGAAGTATGCAAAGCATGCATCTCAATTAGTCAGC
AACCAGGTGTGGAAAGTCCCCAGGCTCCCCAGCAGGCAGAAGTATGCAAAGCATGCATCTCAATTAGTCA
GCAACCATAGTCCCGCCCCTAACTCCGCCCATCCCGCCCCTAACTCCGCCCAGTTCCGCCCATTCTCCGC
CCCATGGCTGACTAATTTTTTTTATTTATGCAGAGGCCGAGGCCGCCTCGGCCTCTGAGCTATTCCAGAA
GTAGTGAGGAGGCTTTTTTGGAGGCCTAGGCTTTTGCAAAAAGCTTGATTCTTCTGACACAACAGTCTCG
AACTTAAGGCTAGAGCCACCATGATTGAACAAGATGGATTGCACGCAGGTTCTCCGGCCGCTTGGGTGGA
GAGGCTATTCGGCTATGACTGGGCACAACAGACAATCGGCTGCTCTGATGCCGCCGTGTTCCGGCTGTCA
GCGCAGGGGCGCCCGGTTCTTTTTGTCAAGACCGACCTGTCCGGTGCCCTGAATGAACTGCAGGACGAGG
CAGCGCGGCTATCGTGGCTGGCCACGACGGGCGTTCCTTGCGCAGCTGTGCTCGACGTTGTCACTGAAGC
GGGAAGGGACTGGCTGCTATTGGGCGAAGTGCCGGGGCAGGATCTCCTGTCATCTCACCTTGCTCCTGCC
GAGAAAGTATCCATCATGGCTGATGCAATGCGGCGGCTGCATACGCTTGATCCGGCTACCTGCCCATTCG
ACCACCAAGCGAAACATCGCATCGAGCGAGCACGTACTCGGATGGAAGCCGGTCTTGTCGATCAGGATGA
TCTGGACGAAGAGCATCAGGGGCTCGCGCCAGCCGAACTGTTCGCCAGGCTCAAGGCGCGCATGCCCGAC
GGCGAGGATCTCGTCGTGACCCATGGCGATGCCTGCTTGCCGAATATCATGGTGGAAAATGGCCGCTTTT
CTGGATTCATCGACTGTGGCCGGCTGGGTGTGGCGGACCGCTATCAGGACATAGCGTTGGCTACCCGTGA
TATTGCTGAAGAGCTTGGCGGCGAATGGGCTGACCGCTTCCTCGTGCTTTACGGTATCGCCGCTCCCGAT
TCGCAGCGCATCGCCTTCTATCGCCTTCTTGACGAGTTCTTCTGAGCGGGACTCTGGGGTTCGAAATGAC
CGACCAAGCGACGCCCAACCTGCCATCACGATGGCCGCAATAAAATATCTTTATTTTCATTACATCTGTG
TGTTGGTTTTTTGTGTGAATCGATAGCGATAAGGATCCGCGTATGGTGCACTCTCAGTACAATCTGCTCT
GATGCCGCATAGTTAAGCCAGCCCCGACACCCGCCAACACCCGCTGACGCGCCCTGACGGGCTTGTCTGC
TCCCGGCATCCGCTTACAGACAAGCTGTGACCGTCTCCGGGAGCTGCATGTGTCAGAGGTTTTCACCGTC
ATCACCGAAACGCGCGAGACGAAAGGGCCTCGTGATACGCCTATTTTTATAGGTTAATGTCATGATAATA
ATGGTTTCTTAGACGTCAGGTGGCACTTTTCGGGGAAATGTGCGCGGAACCCCTATTTGTTTATTTTTCT
AAATACATTCAAATATGTATCCGCTCATGAGACAATAACCCTGATAAATGCTTCAATAATATTGAAAAAG
GAAGAGTATGAGTATTCAACATTTCCGTGTCGCCCTTATTCCCTTTTTTGCGGCATTTTGCCTTCCTGTT
TTTGCTCACCCAGAAACGCTGGTGAAAGTAAAAGATGCTGAAGATCAGTTGGGTGCACGAGTGGGTTACA
TCGAACTGGATCTCAACAGCGGTAAGATCCTTGAGAGTTTTCGCCCCGAAGAACGTTTTCCAATGATGAG
CACTTTTAAAGTTCTGCTATGTGGCGCGGTATTATCCCGTATTGACGCCGGGCAAGAGCAACTCGGTCGC
CGCATACACTATTCTCAGAATGACTTGGTTGAGTACTCACCAGTCACAGAAAAGCATCTTACGGATGGCA
TGACAGTAAGAGAATTATGCAGTGCTGCCATAACCATGAGTGATAACACTGCGGCCAACTTACTTCTGAC
AACGATCGGAGGACCGAAGGAGCTAACCGCTTTTTTGCACAACATGGGGGATCATGTAACTCGCCTTGAT
CGTTGGGAACCGGAGCTGAATGAAGCCATACCAAACGACGAGCGTGACACCACGATGCCTGTAGCAATGG
CAACAACGTTGCGCAAACTATTAACTGGCGAACTACTTACTCTAGCTTCCCGGCAACAATTAATAGACTG
GATGGAGGCGGATAAAGTTGCAGGACCACTTCTGCGCTCGGCCCTTCCGGCTGGCTGGTTTATTGCTGAT
AAATCTGGAGCCGGTGAGCGTGGGTCTCGCGGTATCATTGCAGCACTGGGGCCAGATGGTAAGCCCTCCC
GTATCGTAGTTATCTACACGACGGGGAGTCAGGCAACTATGGATGAACGAAATAGACAGATCGCTGAGAT
AGGTGCCTCACTGATTAAGCATTGGTAACTGTCAGACCAAGTTTACTCATATATACTTTAGATTGATTTA
AAACTTCATTTTTAATTTAAAAGGATCTAGGTGAAGATCCTTTTTGATAATCTCATGACCAAAATCCCTT
AACGTGAGTTTTCGTTCCACTGAGCGTCAGACCCCGTAGAAAAGATCAAAGGATCTTCTTGAGATCCTTT
TTTTCTGCGCGTAATCTGCTGCTTGCAAACAAAAAAACCACCGCTACCAGCGGTGGTTTGTTTGCCGGAT
CAAGAGCTACCAACTCTTTTTCCGAAGGTAACTGGCTTCAGCAGAGCGCAGATACCAAATACTGTTCTTC
TAGTGTAGCCGTAGTTAGGCCACCACTTCAAGAACTCTGTAGCACCGCCTACATACCTCGCTCTGCTAAT
CCTGTTACCAGTGGCTGCTGCCAGTGGCGATAAGTCGTGTCTTACCGGGTTGGACTCAAGACGATAGTTA
CCGGATAAGGCGCAGCGGTCGGGCTGAACGGGGGGTTCGTGCACACAGCCCAGCTTGGAGCGAACGACCT
ACACCGAACTGAGATACCTACAGCGTGAGCTATGAGAAAGCGCCACGCTTCCCGAAGGGAGAAAGGCGGA
CAGGTATCCGGTAAGCGGCAGGGTCGGAACAGGAGAGCGCACGAGGGAGCTTCCAGGGGGAAACGCCTGG
TATCTTTATAGTCCTGTCGGGTTTCGCCACCTCTGACTTGAGCGTCGATTTTTGTGATGCTCGTCAGGGG
GGCGGAGCCTATGGAAAAACGCCAGCAACGCGGCCTTTTTACGGTTCCTGGCCTTTTGCTGGCCTTTTGC
TCACATGGCTCGACAGATCT
Features (pLannotate 1.2.2; 21 found; start..end, strand, type, name):
    140..517     +  enhancer       CMV enhancer: human cytomegalovirus immediate early enhancer
    518..729     +  promoter       CMV promoter: human cytomegalovirus (CMV) immediate early promoter
    890..1022    +  intron         chimeric intron: chimera between introns from human β-globin and immunoglobulin heavy chain genes
   1067..1085    +  promoter       T7 promoter: promoter for bacteriophage T7 RNA polymerase
   1107..1148    +  CDS            V5 tag: epitope tag from simian virus 5
   1170..1283    +  CDS            SBP: streptavidin-binding peptide selected from a peptide library; binds streptavidin with nanomolar affinity (Keefe et al., 2001)
   1308..2399    +  CDS            MBP: maltose binding protein from E. coli; malE (mutated); This version of the gene does not encode a signal sequence, so MBP will remain in the cytosol.
   2556..2573    -  promoter       T3 promoter (fragment): promoter for bacteriophage T3 RNA polymerase
   2591..2712    -  polyA_signal   SV40 poly(A) signal: SV40 polyadenylation signal
   2735..2803    -  CDS            large T antigen (fragment): large T antigen from SV40 (simian virus 40)
   2827..2894    +  CDS            lacZα (fragment): LacZα fragment of β-galactosidase; lacZ fragment
   2898..3326    +  rep_origin     f1 ori (sequence partly withheld): f1 bacteriophage origin of replication; arrow indicates direction of (+) strand synthesis
   3354..3405    -  misc_feature   bom (fragment): basis of mobility region from pBR322
   3470..3827    +  promoter       SV40 promoter: SV40 enhancer and early promoter
   3878..4669    +  CDS            neo: KKA2_KLEPN - Also known as kan, nptII. Experimental evidence at protein level: Swiss-Prot protein existence level 1. Resistance to kanamycin, neomycin, paromomycin, ribostamycin, butirosin and gentamicin B. From Klebsiella pneumoniae.
   4736..4784    +  polyA_signal   poly(A) signal: synthetic polyadenylation signal
   4804..4858    -  misc_feature   bom (fragment): basis of mobility region from pBR322
   4960..4995    -  CDS            rop (fragment): Rop protein, which maintains plasmids at low copy number; rop
   5090..5194    +  promoter       AmpR promoter: bla
   5195..6055    +  CDS            AmpR: β-lactamase; bla; confers resistance to ampicillin, carbenicillin, and related antibiotics
   6226..6814    +  rep_origin     ori: high-copy-number ColE1/pMB1/pBR322/pUC origin of replication
