[The description below was written by a language model from this plasmid's Addgene catalogue record and pLannotate feature annotations shown in this document.]
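Description:
pCIneo-V5-SBP-MBP-HsGIGYF1_286-316_AI is a 6,887 nt mammalian expression plasmid built on the pCI-neo backbone. It is propagated in E. coli through a high-copy ColE1/pUC-type origin with ampicillin selection (AmpR, β-lactamase), and it also carries an f1 origin for single-stranded DNA production. For mammalian cells, a separate cassette in which the SV40 enhancer/early promoter drives the neomycin phosphotransferase gene, followed by a synthetic poly(A) signal, would allow G418 selection of stable transfectants.

The expression unit uses the human CMV immediate-early enhancer and promoter followed by the chimeric β-globin/immunoglobulin intron, which generally improves transcript processing and expression, and it ends in an SV40 polyadenylation signal. A T7 promoter sits just upstream of the coding region, and a T3 promoter fragment lies downstream. The open reading frame begins with a tandem N-terminal tag: a V5 epitope for immunodetection, a streptavidin-binding peptide (SBP) for affinity capture on streptavidin resin, and a signal-sequence-free E. coli maltose-binding protein, which remains cytosolic and serves as a soluble carrier for a short peptide. According to the catalogue fields, the insert is residues 286–316 of human GIGYF1. The automated annotation does not label this fragment, but the unannotated gap between the end of MBP and the T3 fragment is the likely location.

The stated purpose is mammalian expression of this GIGYF1 fragment. The tag design suits pulldown and interaction assays, in keeping with the associated study of GIGYF–Me31B complex assembly in 4EHP-mediated translational repression. The meaning of the "AI" suffix and the cloning method are not stated, and the depositor sequence may be theoretical.
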