Addgene plasmid #148942: pCIneo-V5-SBP-MBP-HsGIGYF1_286-316_AI
Purpose: Mammalian Expression of HsGIGYF1_286-316
Depositing lab: Elisa Izaurralde. Depositing organization: Max Planck Institute for Developmental Biology. Publication: Molecular basis for GIGYF-Me31B complex assembly in 4EHP-mediated translational repression. Peter D, Ruscica V, Bawankar P, Weber R, Helms S, Valkov E, Igreja C, Izaurralde E. Genes Dev. 2019 Oct 1;33(19-20):1355-1360. doi: 10.1101/gad.329219.119. Epub 2019 Aug 22. PubMed 31439631.
Backbone
  Vector backbone: pCI-neo
  Vector type: Mammalian Expression
Growth in bacteria
  Bacterial resistance: Ampicillin, 100 μg/mL
  Growth temperature: 37°C
  Growth strain: DH5alpha
  Copy number: High Copy
Gene/Insert
  Gene/Insert name: HsGIGYF1_286-316
  Species: H. sapiens (human)
  Entrez Gene: GIGYF1 (a.k.a. GYF1, PERQ1)
  Cloning method: Unknown
Terms and licenses: Academic/Nonprofit Terms; Industry Terms: Not Available to Industry
Depositor comments: sequence extracted from NCBI: NM_022574.4 or Uniprot.: O75420 Plasmids from this collection were made available to the research community and donated after the lab closed. Please note that the sequence provided by the depositing laboratory may be theoretical/predicted or based on Sanger sequencing results. There may be discrepancies between sequencing results obtained by Addgene and the depositor sequence. If an Addgene verified sequence is not available, please contact before placing your order to request that our lab fully sequence the plasmid.
How to cite: pCIneo-V5-SBP-MBP-HsGIGYF1_286-316_AI was a gift from Elisa Izaurralde (Addgene plasmid # 148942 ; http://n2t.net/addgene:148942 ; RRID:Addgene_148942)
